Addgene plasmid #198056: Membrane EGFP
Purpose: Plasma membrane localizing EGFP using Human LCK proto-oncogene sequence
Depositing lab: Amro Hamdoun. Depositing organization: University of California, San Diego (UCSD).
Backbone
  Vector backbone: pCS2+8
  Backbone size w/o insert (bp): 4137
  Total vector size (bp): 4970
  Vector type: sea urchin, mammal, zebrafish
Growth in bacteria
  Bacterial resistance: Ampicillin, 100 μg/mL
  Growth temperature: 37°C
  Growth strain: DH5alpha
  Copy number: High Copy
Gene/Insert
  Gene/Insert name: LCK membrane EGFP (alt name: LCK proto-oncogene, Src family tyrosine kinase)
  Species: H. sapiens (human), Synthetic; A. victoria
  Insert size (bp): 837
  Mutation: Tandem repeat of N-terminal LCK membrane targeting sequence (MGCIKSKRKDNLNDDEAAMGCIKSKRKDNLNDDEAPVAT) fused to EGFP
  Entrez Gene: LCK (a.k.a. IMD22, LSK, YT16, p56lck, pp58lck)
  Promoter: sp6
  Tag / fusion protein: EGFP (N terminal on insert)
  Cloning method: Unknown
  Sequencing primers: 5′ TGACGTAAATGGGCGGTAGG; 3′ GTCATAGCTGTTTCCTG
Resource information
  A portion of this plasmid was derived from a plasmid made by: Twist Bioscience
Terms and licenses: Academic/Nonprofit Terms; Industry Terms: Not Available to Industry
How to cite: Membrane EGFP was a gift from Amro Hamdoun (Addgene plasmid # 198056 ; http://n2t.net/addgene:198056 ; RRID:Addgene_198056)
