[The description below was written by a language model from this plasmid's Addgene catalogue record and pLannotate feature annotations shown in this document.]
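Description:
Membrane EGFP is a pCS2+8-based expression plasmid (about 5 kb in total) listed for use in sea urchin, zebrafish and mammalian systems. It encodes a green fluorescent protein directed to the plasma membrane. The roughly 840 bp insert places a tandem repeat of the N-terminal membrane-targeting sequence of the human LCK proto-oncogene, a Src-family tyrosine kinase, in front of the fluorescent protein. In LCK this short leader is lipid-modified, which anchors the protein to the inner face of the membrane. Part of the plasmid is recorded as derived from commercially synthesised DNA. The catalogue calls the reporter EGFP, whereas the sequence annotation identifies the coding region as mEGFP, the monomerising A206K variant. The catalogue also lists the EGFP tag as N-terminal, although the described fusion puts the LCK leader upstream of it.

The annotated layout is typical of the pCS2 family. A simian CMV IE94 enhancer/promoter spans the sequence origin and is followed directly by an SP6 promoter, then the coding sequence and an SV40 polyadenylation signal. This arrangement allows direct expression from transfected or injected DNA through the CMV element. It also allows in vitro transcription of sense mRNA from the SP6 promoter, the promoter named in the catalogue, which is the usual route for microinjection into embryos. A T7 promoter fragment and a T3 promoter lie downstream in the reverse orientation. In bacteria the plasmid is maintained at high copy from a ColE1/pUC-type origin and selected with ampicillin through β-lactamase. An f1 origin and remnants of lac sequences (lac promoter and operator, lacZα and lacI fragments) also remain in the backbone. The construct serves as a live-cell marker for outlining plasma membranes.
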