Features (pLannotate 1.2.2; 15 found; start..end, strand, type, name):
     37..55      +  promoter       SP6 promoter: promoter for bacteriophage SP6 RNA polymerase
    245..964     +  CDS            mEGFP: enhanced GFP with monomerizing A206K mutation (Zacharias et al., 2002) mammalian codon-optimized
   1002..1019    -  promoter       T7 promoter (fragment): promoter for bacteriophage T7 RNA polymerase
   1024..1158    -  polyA_signal   SV40 poly(A) signal: SV40 polyadenylation signal
   1271..1289    -  promoter       T3 promoter: promoter for bacteriophage T3 RNA polymerase
   1334..1350    -  protein_bind   lac operator: The lac repressor binds to the lac operator to inhibit transcription in E. coli. This inhibition can be relieved by adding lactose or isopropyl-β-D-thiogalactopyranoside (IPTG). lac repressor encoded by lacI
   1358..1388    -  promoter       lac promoter: promoter for the E. coli lac operon
   1403..1424    -  protein_bind   CAP binding site: CAP binding activates transcription in the presence of cAMP. E. coli catabolite activator protein
   1437..1529    -  CDS            lacI (fragment): lac repressor; lacI; The lac repressor binds to the lac operator to inhibit transcription in E. coli. This inhibition can be relieved by adding lactose or isopropyl-β-D-thiogalactopyranoside (IPTG).
   1712..2300    -  rep_origin     ori: high-copy-number ColE1/pMB1/pBR322/pUC origin of replication
   2471..3331    -  CDS            AmpR: β-lactamase; bla; confers resistance to ampicillin, carbenicillin, and related antibiotics
   3332..3436    -  promoter       AmpR promoter: bla
   3489..3917    -  rep_origin     f1 ori (sequence partly withheld): f1 bacteriophage origin of replication; arrow indicates direction of (+) strand synthesis
   3922..3988    -  CDS            lacZα (fragment): LacZα fragment of β-galactosidase; lacZ fragment
   3995..2       +  promoter       CMV IE94 promoter (across the origin): enhancer/promoter region of simian cytomegalovirus major immediate early transcription unit IE94
>Addgene plasmid #198056 | Membrane EGFP | addgene full sequence | sequence record 389155 | Addgene NGS Result
ACCGCCATTCTGCCTGGGGACGTCGGAGCAAGCTTGATTTAGGTGACACTATAGAATACAAGCTACTTGT
TCTTTTTGCAGGATCCACTAGTGGCGCGCCATTAATTAAAGGCCGGCCAGCGATCGCATGGGCTGCATCA
AGAGCAAGCGCAAGGACAACCTGAACGACGACGAGGCCGCCATGGGTTGTATTAAATCAAAACGAAAAGA
TAATTTGAATGATGATGAAGCACCGGTCGCCACCATGGTGAGCAAGGGCGAGGAGCTGTTCACCGGGGTG
GTGCCCATCCTGGTCGAGCTGGACGGCGACGTAAACGGCCACAAGTTCAGCGTGTCCGGCGAGGGCGAGG
GCGATGCCACCTACGGCAAGCTGACCCTGAAGTTCATCTGCACCACCGGCAAGCTGCCCGTGCCCTGGCC
CACCCTCGTGACCACCCTGACCTACGGCGTGCAGTGCTTCAGCCGCTACCCCGACCACATGAAGCAGCAC
GACTTCTTCAAGTCCGCCATGCCCGAAGGCTACGTCCAGGAGCGCACCATCTTCTTCAAGGACGACGGCA
ACTACAAGACCCGCGCCGAGGTGAAGTTCGAGGGCGACACCCTGGTGAACCGCATCGAGCTGAAGGGCAT
CGACTTCAAGGAGGACGGCAACATCCTGGGGCACAAGCTGGAGTACAACTACAACAGCCACAACGTCTAT
ATCATGGCCGACAAGCAGAAGAACGGCATCAAGGTGAACTTCAAGATCCGCCACAACATCGAGGACGGCA
GCGTGCAGCTCGCCGACCACTACCAGCAGAACACCCCCATCGGCGACGGCCCCGTGCTGCTGCCCGACAA
CCACTACCTGAGCACCCAGTCCAAGCTGAGCAAAGACCCCAACGAGAAGCGCGATCACATGGTCCTGCTG
GAGTTCGTGACCGCCGCCGGGATCACTCTCGGCATGGACGAGCTGTACAAGTAACATCGATTGGAATTCA
AGGCCTCTCGAGCCTCTAGAACTATAGTGAGTCGTATTACGTAGATCCAGACATGATAAGATACATTGAT
GAGTTTGGACAAACCACAACTAGAATGCAGTGAAAAAAATGCTTTATTTGTGAAATTTGTGATGCTATTG
CTTTATTTGTAACCATTATAAGCTGCAATAAACAAGTTAACAACAACAATTGCATTCATTTTATGTTTCA
GGTTCAGGGGGAGGTGTGGGAGGTTTTTTAATTCGCGGCCGCGGCGCCAATGCATTGGGCCCGGTACCCA
GCTTTTGTTCCCTTTAGTGAGGGTTAATTGCGCGCTTGGCGTAATCATGGTCATAGCTGTTTCCTGTGTG
AAATTGTTATCCGCTCACAATTCCACACAACATACGAGCCGGGAGCATAAAGTGTAAAGCCTGGGGTGCC
TAATGAGTGAGCTAACTCACATTAATTGCGTTGCGCTCACTGCCCGCTTTCCAGTCGGGAAACCTGTCGT
GCCAGCTGCATTAATGAATCGGCCAACGCGCGGGGAGAGGCGGTTTGCGTATTGGGCGCTCTTCCGCTTC
CTCGCTCACTGACTCGCTGCGCTCGGTCGTTCGGCTGCGGCGAGCGGTATCAGCTCACTCAAAGGCGGTA
ATACGGTTATCCACAGAATCAGGGGATAACGCAGGAAAGAACATGTGAGCAAAAGGCCAGCAAAAGGCCA
GGAACCGTAAAAAGGCCGCGTTGCTGGCGTTTTTCCATAGGCTCCGCCCCCCTGACGAGCATCACAAAAA
TCGACGCTCAAGTCAGAGGTGGCGAAACCCGACAGGACTATAAAGATACCAGGCGTTTCCCCCTGGAAGC
TCCCTCGTGCGCTCTCCTGTTCCGACCCTGCCGCTTACCGGATACCTGTCCGCCTTTCTCCCTTCGGGAA
GCGTGGCGCTTTCTCATAGCTCACGCTGTAGGTATCTCAGTTCGGTGTAGGTCGTTCGCTCCAAGCTGGG
CTGTGTGCACGAACCCCCCGTTCAGCCCGACCGCTGCGCCTTATCCGGTAACTATCGTCTTGAGTCCAAC
CCGGTAAGACACGACTTATCGCCACTGGCAGCAGCCACTGGTAACAGGATTAGCAGAGCGAGGTATGTAG
GCGGTGCTACAGAGTTCTTGAAGTGGTGGCCTAACTACGGCTACACTAGAAGAACAGTATTTGGTATCTG
CGCTCTGCTGAAGCCAGTTACCTTCGGAAAAAGAGTTGGTAGCTCTTGATCCGGCAAACAAACCACCGCT
GGTAGCGGTGGTTTTTTTGTTTGCAAGCAGCAGATTACGCGCAGAAAAAAAGGATCTCAAGAAGATCCTT
TGATCTTTTCTACGGGGTCTGACGCTCAGTGGAACGAAAACTCACGTTAAGGGATTTTGGTCATGAGATT
ATCAAAAAGGATCTTCACCTAGATCCTTTTAAATTAAAAATGAAGTTTTAAATCAATCTAAAGTATATAT
GAGTAAACTTGGTCTGACAGTTACCAATGCTTAATCAGTGAGGCACCTATCTCAGCGATCTGTCTATTTC
GTTCATCCATAGTTGCCTGACTCCCCGTCGTGTAGATAACTACGATACGGGAGGGCTTACCATCTGGCCC
CAGTGCTGCAATGATACCGCGAGACCCACGCTCACCGGCTCCAGATTTATCAGCAATAAACCAGCCAGCC
GGAAGGGCCGAGCGCAGAAGTGGTCCTGCAACTTTATCCGCCTCCATCCAGTCTATTAATTGTTGCCGGG
AAGCTAGAGTAAGTAGTTCGCCAGTTAATAGTTTGCGCAACGTTGTTGCCATTGCTACAGGCATCGTGGT
GTCACGCTCGTCGTTTGGTATGGCTTCATTCAGCTCCGGTTCCCAACGATCAAGGCGAGTTACATGATCC
CCCATGTTGTGCAAAAAAGCGGTTAGCTCCTTCGGTCCTCCGATCGTTGTCAGAAGTAAGTTGGCCGCAG
TGTTATCACTCATGGTTATGGCAGCACTGCATAATTCTCTTACTGTCATGCCATCCGTAAGATGCTTTTC
TGTGACTGGTGAGTACTCAACCAAGTCATTCTGAGAATAGTGTATGCGGCGACCGAGTTGCTCTTGCCCG
GCGTCAATACGGGATAATACCGCGCCACATAGCAGAACTTTAAAAGTGCTCATCATTGGAAAACGTTCTT
CGGGGCGAAAACTCTCAAGGATCTTACCGCTGTTGAGATCCAGTTCGATGTAACCCACTCGTGCACCCAA
CTGATCTTCAGCATCTTTTACTTTCACCAGCGTTTCTGGGTGAGCAAAAACAGGAAGGCAAAATGCCGCA
AAAAAGGGAATAAGGGCGACACGGAAATGTTGAATACTCATACTCTTCCTTTTTCAATATTATTGAAGCA
TTTATCAGGGTTATTGTCTCATGAGCGGATACATATTTGAATGTATTTAGAAAAATAAACAAATAGGGGT
TCCGCGCACATTTCCCCGAAAAGTGCCACCTAAATTGTAAGCGTTAATATTTTGTTAAAATTCGCGTTAA
ATTTTTGTTAAATCAGCTCATTTTTTAACCAATAGGCCGAAATCGGCAAAATCCCTTATAAATCAAAAGA
ATAGACCGAGATAGGGT
[37 nt withheld, positions 3588-3624]
AAAGAACGTGGACTCCAACGTCAAAGG
[49 nt withheld, positions 3652-3700]
T
[91 nt withheld, positions 3702-3792]
G
[124 nt withheld, positions 3794-3917]
CCCATTCGCCATTCAGGCTGCGCAACTGTTGGGAAGGGCGATCGGTGCGGGCCTCTTCGCTATTACGCCA
GTCGACCGCCAATTCAATATGGCGTATATGGACTCATGCCAATTCAATATGGTGGATCTGGACCTGTGCC
AATTCAATATGGCGTATATGGACTCGTGCCAATTCAATATGGTGGATCTGGACCCCAGCCAATTCAATAT
GGCGGACTTGGCACCATGCCAATTCAATATGGCGGACCTGGCACTGTGCCAACTGGGGAGGGGTCTACTT
GGCACGGTGCCAAGTTTGAGGAGGGGTCTTGGCCCTGTGCCAAGTCCGCCATATTGAATTGGCATGGTGC
CAATAATGGCGGCCATATTGGCTATATGCCAGGATCAATATATAGGCAATATCCAATATGGCCCTATGCC
AATATGGCTATTGGCCAGGTTCAATACTATGTATTGGCCCTATGCCATATAGTATTCCATATATGGGTTT
TCCTATTGACGTAGATAGCCCCTCCCAATGGGCGGTCCCATATACCATATATGGGGCTTCCTAATACCGC
CCATAGCCACTCCCCCATTGACGTCAATGGTCTCTATATATGGTCTTTCCTATTGACGTCATATGGGCGG
TCCTATTGACGTATATGGCGCCTCCCCCATTGACGTCAATTACGGTAAATGGCCCGCCTGGCTCAATGCC
CATTGACGTCAATAGGACCACCCACCATTGACGTCAATGGGATGGCTCATTGCCCATTCATATCCGTTCT
CACGCCCCCTATTGACGTCAATGACGGTAAATGGCCCACTTGGCAGTACATCAATATCTATTAATAGTAA
CTTGGCAAGTACATTACTATTGGAAGTACGCCAGGGTACATTGGCAGTACTCCCATTGACGTCAATGGCG
GTAAATGGCCCGCGATGGCTGCCAAGTACATCCCCATTGACGTCAATGGGGAGGGGCAATGACGCAAATG
GGCGTTCCATTGACGTAAATGGGCGGTAGGCGTGCCTAATGGGAGGTCTATATAAGCAATGCTCGTTTAG
GGA
